>Addgene plasmid #201419 | Edc3-EGFP | addgene full sequence | sequence record 395187 | Addgene NGS Result
GTTTTTTGCGCCGACATCATAACGGTTCTGGCAAATATTCTGAAATGAGCTGTTGACAATTAATCATCGG
CTCGTATAATGTGTGGAATTGTGAGCGGATAACAATTTCACACAGGAAACAGCCAGTCCGTTTAGGTGTT
TTCACGAGCACTTCACCAACAAGGACCATAGATTATGAAAACTGAAGAAGGTAAACTGGTAATCTGGATT
AACGGCGATAAAGGCTATAACGGTCTCGCTGAAGTCGGTAAGAAATTCGAGAAAGATACCGGAATTAAAG
TCACCGTTGAGCATCCGGATAAACTGGAAGAGAAATTCCCACAGGTTGCGGCAACTGGCGATGGCCCTGA
CATTATCTTCTGGGCACACGACCGCTTTGGTGGCTACGCTCAATCTGGCCTGTTGGCTGAAATCACCCCG
GACAAAGCGTTCCAGGACAAGCTGTATCCGTTTACCTGGGATGCCGTACGTTACAACGGCAAGCTGATTG
CTTACCCGATCGCTGTTGAAGCGTTATCGCTGATTTATAACAAAGATCTGCTGCCGAACCCGCCAAAAAC
CTGGGAAGAGATCCCGGCGCTGGATAAAGAACTGAAAGCGAAAGGTAAGAGCGCGCTGATGTTCAACCTG
CAAGAACCGTACTTCACCTGGCCGCTGATTGCTGCTGACGGGGGTTATGCGTTCAAGTATGAAAACGGCA
AGTACGACATTAAAGACGTGGGCGTGGATAACGCTGGCGCGAAAGCGGGTCTGACCTTCCTGGTTGACCT
GATTAAAAACAAACACATGAATGCAGACACCGATTACTCCATCGCAGAAGCTGCCTTTAATAAAGGCGAA
ACAGCGATGACCATCAACGGCCCGTGGGCATGGTCCAACATCGACACCAGCAAAGTGAATTATGGTGTAA
CGGTACTGCCGACCTTCAAGGGTCAACCATCCAAACCGTTCGTTGGCGTGCTGAGCGCAGGTATTAACGC
CGCCAGTCCGAACAAAGAGCTGGCAAAAGAGTTCCTCGAAAACTATCTGCTGACTGATGAAGGTCTGGAA
GCGGTTAATAAAGACAAACCGCTGGGTGCCGTAGCGCTGAAGTCTTACGAGGAAGAGTTGGCGAAAGATC
CACGTATTGCCGCCACCATGGAAAACGCCCAGAAAGGTGAAATCATGCCGAACATCCCGCAGATGTCCGC
TTTCTGGTATGCCGTGCGTACTGCGGTGATCAACGCCGCCAGCGGTCGTCAGACTGTCGATGAAGCCCTG
AAAGACGCGCAGACTAATTCGAGCTCGAACAACAACAACAATAACAATAACAACAACCTCGGGATCGAGG
GAAGGATTTCAGAATTTGAAAACCTGTATTTTCAGGGCCATATGTCACAATTTGTTGGTTTCGGAGTACA
AGTGGAGCTAAAAGATGGGAAGCTCATTCAGGGGAAAATTGCCAAAGCAACCTCAAAAGGATTGACTTTA
AATGACGTTCAATTCGGCGATGGTGGTAAATCTCAAGCTTTCAAAGTGAGGGCGTCAAGGCTAAAGGACT
TAAAGGTTCTAACTGTTGCCTCTCAATCCGGGAAAAGGAAGCAGCAAAGACAACAGCAGCAACAAAACGA
TTATAATCAAAATCGCGGTGAACATATTGATTGGCAAGATGATGATGTTAGTAAGATAAAACAACAGGAA
GATTTCGATTTCCAAAGAAATTTGGGCATGTTTAACAAAAAAGACGTCTTCGCACAATTAAAGCAAAATG
ACGATATATTACCGGAGAATAGATTACAGGGACATAACAGAAAGCAAACCCAATTGCAGCAAAATAATTA
TCAAAATGATGAATTGGTTATTCCAGATGCAAAGAAAGATTCATGGAACAAGATTTCTTCAAGAAATGAG
CAAAGCACACACCAATCTCAGCCGCAACAAGATGCTCAAGATGATCTGGTTTTGGAAGATGATGAACATG
AATACGATGTCGATGATATCGATGATCCCAAATACCTACCAATAACTCAGTCTTTGAATATTACACATTT
AATTCACTCTGCAACTAACTCTCCATCCATAAATGATAAAACGAAAGGTACAGTTATAAATGATAAGGAT
CAGGTACTAGCTAAATTAGGCCAGATGATCATCAGCCAGTCAAGATCCAACTCAACATCCTTGCCAGCTG
CAAATAAACAAACAACCATCAGATCAAAGAACACTAAGCAGAACATTCCTATGGCTACACCAGTACAACT
ACTAGAAATGGAGAGCATCACGTCCGAATTTTTCAGTATTAACTCGGCAGGGCTACTAGAAAATTTTGCT
GTAAACGCATCGTTCTTCTTAAAGCAGAAACTAGGTGGCCGTGCACGTTTACGTTTACAAAATTCTAATC
CGGAACCTTTAGTAGTAATACTAGCCTCAGATTCCAACAGATCTGGTGCGAAAGCTCTGGCGTTGGGTAG
ACATCTTTGCCAAACGGGGCATATCCGTGTCATAACATTATTTACATGTTCTCAAAATGAACTACAGGAT
TCCATGGTCAAAAAGCAAACAGATATTTACAAGAAGTGTGGCGGAAAAATTGTTAATAGTGTATCGTCGC
TGGAATCTGCTATGGAAACATTAAATAGCCCTGTAGAAATAGTCATCGATGCCATGCAGGGATATGACTG
TACATTGAGCGATCTGGCGGGGACGTCGGAAGTTATTGAAAGCAGAATTAAAAGCATGATATCATGGTGT
AACAAACAGCGAGGATCTACTAAAGTGTGGTCTTTGGATATTCCAAATGGGTTTGATGCGGGCTCGGGCA
TGCCAGATATTTTCTTTTCAGACAGGATTGAAGCAACAGGAATTATTTGTTCTGGCTGGCCTTTGATTGC
CATCAACAACTTAATTGCAAATTTGCCAAGTCTAGAAGATGCTGTTTTGATTGATATAGGTATACCACAG
GGCGCCTATTCACAGAGAACTTCTTTGCGTAAGTTCCAAAACTGTGATCTTTTCGTCACTGACGGGTCCC
TGCTATTAGATTTGGGATCCGGGTCTGGTTCAGGAATGGCCATGGTGAGCAAGGGCGAGGAGCTGTTCAC
CGGGGTGGTGCCCATCCTGGTCGAGCTGGACGGCGACGTAAACGGCCACAAGTTCAGCGTGTCCGGCGAG
GGCGAGGGCGATGCCACCTACGGCAAGCTGACCCTGAAGTTCATCTGCACCACCGGCAAGCTGCCCGTGC
CCTGGCCCACCCTCGTGACCACCTTGACCTACGGCGTGCAGTGCTTCGCCCGCTACCCCGACCACATGAA
GCAGCACGACTTCTTCAAGTCCGCCATGCCCGAAGGCTACGTCCAGGAGCGCACCATCTTCTTCAAGGAC
GACGGCAACTACAAGACCCGCGCCGAGGTGAAGTTCGAGGGCGACACCCTGGTGAACCGCATCGAGCTGA
AGGGCATCGACTTCAAGGAGGACGGCAACATCCTGGGGCACAAGCTGGAGTACAACTACAACAGCCACAA
GGTCTATATCACCGCCGACAAGCAGAAGAACGGCATCAAGGTGAACTTCAAGACCCGCCACAACATCGAG
GACGGCAGCGTGCAGCTCGCCGACCACTACCAGCAGAACACCCCCATCGGCGACGGCCCCGTGCTGCTGC
CCGACAACCACTACCTGAGCACCCAGTCCAAGCTGAGCAAAGACCCCAACGAGAAGCGCGATCACATGGT
CCTGCTGGAGTTCGTGACCGCCGCCGGGATCACTCTCGGCATGGACGAGCTGTACAAGGGAAGCGGCCGC
GAAAACCTGTATTTTCAGGGCCATCATCATCATCATCACTGAAAGCTTGGCACTGGCCGTCGTTTTACAA
CGTCGTGACTGGGAAAACCCTGGCGTTACCCAACTTAATCGCCTTGCAGCACATCCCCCTTTCGCCAGCT
GGCGTAATAGCGAAGAGGCCCGCACCGATCGCCCTTCCCAACAGTTGCGCAGCCTGAATGGCGAATGGCA
GCTTGGCTGTTTTGGCGGATGAGATAAGATTTTCAGCCTGATACAGATTAAATCAGAACGCAGAAGCGGT
CTGATAAAACAGAATTTGCCTGGCGGCAGTAGCGCGGTGGTCCCACCTGACCCCATGCCGAACTCAGAAG
TGAAACGCCGTAGCGCCGATGGTAGTGTGGGGTCTCCCCATGCGAGAGTAGGGAACTGCCAGGCATCAAA
TAAAACGAAAGGCTCAGTCGAAAGACTGGGCCTTTCGTTTTATCTGTTGTTTGTCGGTGAACGCTCTCCT
GAGTAGGACAAATCCGCCGGGAGCGGATTTGAACGTTGCGAAGCAACGGCCCGGAGGGTGGCGGGCAGGA
CGCCCGCCATAAACTGCCAGGCATCAAATTAAGCAGAAGGCCATCCTGACGGATGGCCTTTTTGCGTTTC
TACAAACTCTTTTGTTTATTTTTCTAAATACATTCAAATATGTATCCGCTCATGAGACAATAACCCTGAT
AAATGCTTCAATAATATTGAAAAAGGAAGAGTATGAGTATTCAACATTTCCGTGTCGCCCTTATTCCCTT
TTTTGCGGCATTTTGCCTTCCTGTTTTTGCTCACCCAGAAACGCTGGTGAAAGTAAAAGATGCTGAAGAT
CAGTTGGGTGCACGAGTGGGTTACATCGAACTGGATCTCAACAGCGGTAAGATCCTTGAGAGTTTTCGCC
CCGAAGAACGTTTCCCAATGATGAGCACTTTTAAAGTTCTGCTATGTGGCGCGGTATTATCCCGTGTTGA
CGCCGGGCAAGAGCAACTCGGTCGCCGCATACACTATTCTCAGAATGACTTGGTTGAGTACTCACCAGTC
ACAGAAAAGCATCTTACGGATGGCATGACAGTAAGAGAATTATGCAGTGCTGCCATAACCATGAGTGATA
ACACTGCGGCCAACTTACTTCTGACAACGATCGGAGGACCGAAGGAGCTAACCGCTTTTTTGCACAACAT
GGGGGATCATGTAACTCGCCTTGATCGTTGGGAACCGGAGCTGAATGAAGCCATACCAAACGACGAGCGT
GACACCACGATGCCTGTAGCAATGGCAACAACGTTGCGCAAACTATTAACTGGCGAACTACTTACTCTAG
CTTCCCGGCAACAATTAATAGACTGGATGGAGGCGGATAAAGTTGCAGGACCACTTCTGCGCTCGGCCCT
TCCGGCTGGCTGGTTTATTGCTGATAAATCTGGAGCCGGTGAGCGTGGGTCTCGCGGTATCATTGCAGCA
CTGGGGCCAGATGGTAAGCCCTCCCGTATCGTAGTTATCTACACGACGGGGAGTCAGGCAACTATGGATG
AACGAAATAGACAGATCGCTGAGATAGGTGCCTCACTGATTAAGCATTGGTAACTGTCAGACCAAGTTTA
CTCATATATACTTTAGATTGATT
[38 nt withheld, positions 5414-5451]
A
[37 nt withheld, positions 5453-5489]
ATTTTGTTAAAATTCGCGTTAAATTTTTGTTAAATCAGCTCATTTTTTAACCAATAGGCCGAAATCGGCA
AAATCCCTTATAAATCAAAAGAATAGCCCGAGATAGGGT
[37 nt withheld, positions 5599-5635]
AAAGAACGTGGACTCCAACGTCAAAGG
[141 nt withheld, positions 5663-5803]
G
[125 nt withheld, positions 5805-5929]
AAAGGATCTAGGTGAAGATCCTTTTTGATAATCTCATGACCAAAATCCCTTAACGTGAGTTTTCGTTCCA
CTGAGCGTCAGACCCCGTAGAAAAGATCAAAGGATCTTCTTGAGATCCTTTTTTTCTGCGCGTAATCTGC
TGCTTGCAAACAAAAAAACCACCGCTACCAGCGGTGGTTTGTTTGCCGGATCAAGAGCTACCAACTCTTT
TTCCGAAGGTAACTGGCTTCAGCAGAGCGCAGATACCAAATACTGTCCTTCTAGTGTAGCCGTAGTTAGG
CCACCACTTCAAGAACTCTGTAGCACCGCCTACATACCTCGCTCTGCTAATCCTGTTACCAGTGGCTGCT
GCCAGTGGCGATAAGTCGTGTCTTACCGGGTTGGACTCAAGACGATAGTTACCGGATAAGGCGCAGCGGT
CGGGCTGAACGGGGGGTTCGTGCACACAGCCCAGCTTGGAGCGAACGACCTACACCGAACTGAGATACCT
ACAGCGTGAGCTATGAGAAAGCGCCACGCTTCCCGAAGGGAGAAAGGCGGACAGGTATCCGGTAAGCGGC
AGGGTCGGAACAGGAGAGCGCACGAGGGAGCTTCCAGGGGGAAACGCCTGGTATCTTTATAGTCCTGTCG
GGTTTCGCCACCTCTGACTTGAGCGTCGATTTTTGTGATGCTCGTCAGGGGGGCGGAGCCTATGGAAAAA
CGCCAGCAACGCGGCCTTTTTACGGTTCCTGGCCTTTTGCTGGCCTTTTGCTCACATGTTCTTTCCTGCG
TTATCCCCTGATTCTGTGGATAACCGTATTACCGCCTTTGAGTGAGCTGATACCGCTCGCCGCAGCCGAA
CGACCGAGCGCAGCGAGTCAGTGAGCGAGGAAGCGGAAGAGCGCCTGATGCGGTATTTTCTCCTTACGCA
TCTGTGCGGTATTTCACACCGCATGTGGTGCACTCTCAGTACACCGCATGTGGTGCACTCTCAGTACAAT
CTGCTCTGATGCCGCATAGTTAAGCCAGTATACACTCCGCTATCGCTACGTGACTGGGTCATGGCTGCGC
CCCGACACCCGCCAACACCCGCTGACGCGCCCTGACGGGCTTGTCTGCTCCCGGCATCCGCTTACAGACA
AGCTGTGACCGTCTCCGGGAGCTGCATGTGTCAGAGGTTTTCACCGTCATCACCGAAACGCGCGAGGCAG
CTGCGGTAAAGCTCATCAGCGTGGTCGTGCAGCGATTCACAGATGTCTGCCTGTTCATCCGCGTCCAGCT
CGTTGAGTTTCTCCAGAAGCGTTAATGTCTGGCTTCTGATAAAGCGGGCCATGTTAAGGGCGGTTTTTTC
CTGTTTGGTCACTGATGCCTCCGTGTAAGGGGGATTTCTGTTCATGGGGGTAATGATACCGATGAAACGA
GAGAGGATGCTCACGATACGGGTTACTGATGATGAACATGCCCGGTTACTGGAACGTTGTGAGGGTAAAC
AACTGGCGGTATGGATGCGGCGGGACCAGAGAAAAATCACTCAGGGTCAATGCCAGCGCTTCGTTAATAC
AGATGTAGGTGTTCCACAGGGTAGCCAGCAGCATCCTGCGATGCAGATCCGGAACATAATGGTGCAGGGC
GCTGACTTCCGCGTTTCCAGACTTTACGAAACACGGAAACCGAAGACCATTCATGTTGTTGCTCAGGTCG
CAGACGTTTTGCAGCAGCAGTCGCTTCACGTTCGCTCGCGTATCGGTGATTCATTCTGCTAACCAGTAAG
GCAACCCCGCCAGCCTAGCCGGGTCCTCAACGACAGGAGCACGATCATGCGCACCCGTGGCCAGGACCCA
ACGCTGCCCGAAATTCCGACACCATCGAATGGTGCAAAACCTTTCGCGGTATGGCATGATAGCGCCCGGA
AGAGAGTCAATTCAGGGTGGTGAATGTGAAACCAGTAACGTTATACGATGTCGCAGAGTATGCCGGTGTC
TCTTATCAGACCGTTTCCCGCGTGGTGAACCAGGCCAGCCACGTTTCTGCGAAAACGCGGGAAAAAGTGG
AAGCGGCGATGGCGGAGCTGAATTACATTCCCAACCGCGTGGCACAACAACTGGCGGGCAAACAGTCGTT
GCTGATTGGCGTTGCCACCTCCAGTCTGGCCCTGCACGCGCCGTCGCAAATTGTCGCGGCGATTAAATCT
CGCGCCGATCAACTGGGTGCCAGCGTGGTGGTGTCGATGGTAGAACGAAGCGGCGTCGAAGCCTGTAAAG
CGGCGGTGCACAATCTTCTCGCGCAACGCGTCAGTGGGCTGATCATTAACTATCCGCTGGATGACCAGGA
TGCCATTGCTGTGGAAGCTGCCTGCACTAATGTTCCGGCGTTATTTCTTGATGTCTCTGACCAGACACCC
ATCAACAGTATTATTTTCTCCCATGAAGACGGTACGCGACTGGGCGTGGAGCATCTGGTCGCATTGGGTC
ACCAGCAAATCGCGCTGTTAGCGGGCCCATTAAGTTCTGTCTCGGCGCGTCTGCGTCTGGCTGGCTGGCA
TAAATATCTCACTCGCAATCAAATTCAGCCGATAGCGGAACGGGAAGGCGACTGGAGTGCCATGTCCGGT
TTTCAACAAACCATGCAAATGCTGAATGAGGGCATCGTTCCCACTGCGATGCTGGTTGCCAACGATCAGA
TGGCGCTGGGCGCAATGCGCGCCATTACCGAGTCCGGGCTGCGCGTTGGTGCGGATATCTCGGTAGTGGG
ATACGACGATACCGAAGACAGCTCATGTTATATCCCGCCGTTAACCACCATCAAACAGGATTTTCGCCTG
CTGGGGCAAACCAGCGTGGACCGCTTGCTGCAACTCTCTCAGGGCCAGGCGGTGAAGGGCAATCAGCTGT
TGCCCGTCTCACTGGTGAAAAGAAAAACCACCCTGGCGCCCAATACGCAAACCGCCTCTCCCCGCGCGTT
GGCCGATTCATTAATGCAGCTGGCACGACAGGTTTCCCGACTGGAAAGCGGGCAGTGAGCGCAACGCAAT
TAATGTAAGTTAGCTCACTCATTAGGCACAATTCTCATGTTTGACAGCTTATCATCGACTGCACGGTGCA
CCAATGCTTCTGGCGTCAGGCAGCCATCGGAAGCTGTGGTATGGCTGTGCAGGTCGTAAATCACTGCATA
ATTCGTGTCGCTCAAGGCGCACTCCCGTTCTGGATAAT
Features (pLannotate 1.2.2; 24 found; start..end, strand, type, name):
     53..81      +  promoter       tac promoter: strong E. coli promoter; hybrid between the trp and lac UV5 promoters
     89..105     +  protein_bind   lac operator: The lac repressor binds to the lac operator to inhibit transcription in E. coli. This inhibition can be relieved by adding lactose or isopropyl-β-D-thiogalactopyranoside (IPTG). lac repressor encoded by lacI
    175..1275    +  CDS            MBP: maltose binding protein from E. coli; malE (mutated); This version of the gene does not encode a signal sequence, so MBP will remain in the cytosol.
   1348..1368    +  CDS            TEV site: tobacco etch virus (TEV) protease recognition and cleavage site
   1372..3024    +  CDS            EDC3: EDC3_YEAST - Also known as LSM16. Experimental evidence at protein level: Swiss-Prot protein existence level 1. Stimulates decapping of both stable and unstable mRNA during mRNA decay. Does not affect nonsense-mediated mRNA decay. Required for normal P-body assembly. From Saccharomyces cerevisiae (strain ATCC 204508 / S288c) (Baker's yeast).
   3052..3768    +  CDS            mEmerald: mEmerald is a basic (constitutively fluorescent) green fluorescent protein published in 1998, derived from Aequorea victoria. It is reported to be a very rapidly-maturing monomer with moderate acid sensitivity.
   3781..3801    +  CDS            TEV site: tobacco etch virus (TEV) protease recognition and cleavage site
   3802..3818    +  CDS            capTEV™ (fragment): composite tag for in vivo biotinylation, TEV protease cleavage, and 6xHis tagging
   3831..3985    +  CDS            lacZα (fragment): LacZα fragment of β-galactosidase; lacZ fragment
   4078..4193    +  ncRNA          5S rRNA: Accession: RF00001 - 5S ribosomal RNA
   4197..4283    +  terminator     rrnB T1 terminator: Escherichia coli rrnB; transcription terminator T1 from the E. coli rrnB gene
   4375..4402    +  terminator     rrnB T2 terminator: transcription terminator T2 from the E. coli rrnB gene
   4421..4512    +  promoter       AmpR promoter: bla
   4513..5373    +  CDS            AmpR: β-lactamase; bla; confers resistance to ampicillin, carbenicillin, and related antibiotics
   5415..5928    -  rep_origin     M13 ori (sequence partly withheld): M13 bacteriophage origin of replication; arrow indicates direction of (+) strand synthesis
   6039..6627    +  rep_origin     ori: high-copy-number ColE1/pMB1/pBR322/pUC origin of replication
   6813..6882    -  misc_feature   bom (fragment): basis of mobility region from pBR322
   6880..6978    -  misc_feature   bom (fragment): basis of mobility region from pBR322
   7080..7271    -  CDS            rop: Rop protein, which maintains plasmids at low copy number; rop
   7288..7668    +  CDS            YPB1_ECOLX: Protein predicted: Swiss-Prot protein existence level 4. From Escherichia coli.
   7767..7844    +  promoter       lacIq promoter: lacI (mutant); In the lacIq allele, a single base change in the promoter boosts expression of the lacI gene about 10-fold.
   7845..8927    +  CDS            lacI: lac repressor; lacI; The lac repressor binds to the lac operator to inhibit transcription in E. coli. This inhibition can be relieved by adding lactose or isopropyl-β-D-thiogalactopyranoside (IPTG).
   8940..8961    +  protein_bind   CAP binding site: CAP binding activates transcription in the presence of cAMP. E. coli catabolite activator protein
   8980..8997    +  promoter       tet promoter (fragment): E. coli promoter for tetracycline efflux protein gene
