[The description below was written by a language model from this plasmid's Addgene catalogue record and pLannotate feature annotations shown in this document.]
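Description:
Edc3-EGFP is a bacterial expression plasmid of about 9.1 kb, built on the MTTH-EGFP backbone, for producing the Saccharomyces cerevisiae decapping enhancer Edc3 (also called Dcp3 or Lsm16) as a fluorescent fusion protein in E. coli. It is maintained through a ColE1/pMB1-type origin and selected with ampicillin via the β-lactamase gene. The catalogue lists it as high copy, although the annotation also detects a rop gene and pBR322 bom fragments, which are more typical of moderate-copy pBR322-derived vectors. An M13 phage origin is also present.

Expression is driven by the strong hybrid tac promoter followed by a lac operator. The plasmid carries its own lacI gene under the lacIq promoter, so transcription is repressed until induction with IPTG, and the rrnB T1 and T2 terminators close the transcription unit. The open reading frame encodes cytosolic maltose-binding protein (lacking a signal sequence), a TEV protease site, the 1,653 bp Edc3 coding sequence cloned between NdeI and BamHI, a green fluorescent protein, a second TEV site and a C-terminal 6xHis tag. The fluorescent protein is recorded as EGFP in the catalogue, while the annotation software matched it to the closely related mEmerald. The software labels the region after the second TEV site as a capTEV fragment, which probably corresponds to the His tag. This layout supports two-sided affinity purification on amylose and nickel resins, and TEV cleavage then removes both MBP and the His tag to leave Edc3-EGFP. According to the associated publication title, the protein was used in quantitative in vitro reconstitution of yeast RNA processing bodies, in whose assembly Edc3 participates.
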