Addgene plasmid #201419: Edc3-EGFP
Purpose: Bacterial protein expression of Edc3
Depositing lab: Michael Rosen. Depositing organization: University of Texas Southwestern Medical Center. Publication: Quantitative reconstitution of yeast RNA processing bodies. Currie SL, Xing W, Muhlrad D, Decker CJ, Parker R, Rosen MK. Proc Natl Acad Sci U S A. 2023 Apr 4;120(14):e2214064120. doi: 10.1073/pnas.2214064120. Epub 2023 Mar 27. PubMed 36972455.
Backbone
  Vector backbone: MTTH-EGFP
  Backbone size w/o insert (bp): 7400
  Vector type: Bacterial Expression
Growth in bacteria
  Bacterial resistance: Ampicillin, 100 μg/mL
  Growth temperature: 37°C
  Growth strain: DH5alpha
  Copy number: High Copy
Gene/Insert
  Gene/Insert name: Edc3
  Species: S. cerevisiae (budding yeast)
  Insert size (bp): 1653
  Entrez Gene: EDC3 (a.k.a. DCP3, LSM16)
  Promoter: tac
  Tag / fusion protein: MBP, TEV (N terminal on backbone); EGFP, TEV, 6xHis (C terminal on backbone)
  Cloning method: Restriction Enzyme; 5′ cloning site NdeI (not destroyed); 3′ cloning site BamHI (not destroyed)
  Sequencing primers: 5′ GGTCGTCAGACTGTCGATGAAGCC; 3′ CAGGAAACAGCTATGACC
Resource information
  A portion of this plasmid was derived from a plasmid made by: gene insert was a gift from Roy Parker (University of Colorado Boulder)
Terms and licenses: Academic/Nonprofit Terms; Industry Terms: Not Available to Industry
How to cite: Edc3-EGFP was a gift from Michael Rosen (Addgene plasmid # 201419 ; http://n2t.net/addgene:201419 ; RRID:Addgene_201419)
